>Addgene plasmid #123534 | pMK-rps2 5'UTR mCCUC | addgene full sequence | sequence record 247923 | Addgene NGS Result
CTAAATTGTAAGCGTTAATATTTTGTTAAAATTCGCGTTAAATTTTTGTTAAATCAGCTCATTTTTTAAC
CAATAGGCCGAAATCGGCAAAATCCCTTATAAATCAAAAGAATAGACCGAGATAGGGTTGAGTGGCCGCT
ACAGGGCGCTCCCATTCGCCATTCAGGCTGCGCAACTGTTGGGAAGGGCGTTTCGGTGCGGGCCTCTTCG
CTATTACGCCAGCTGGCGAAAGGGGGATGTGCTGCAAGGCGATTAAGTTGGGTAACGCCAGGGTTTTCCC
AGTCACGACGTTGTAAAACGACGGCCAGTGAGCGCGACGTAATACGACTCACTATAGGGCGAATTGAAGG
AAGGCCGTCAAGGCCGCATCAACGAGCTCGGTCTCATACTTTTTGAAAAAGAATAAAAAAAAAAGGGGGG
GTGTCCTCAGAAAATGTGAGACCGGTACCCTCTGGGCCTCATGGGCCTTCCTTTCACTGCCCGCTTTCCA
GTCGGGAAACCTGTCGTGCCAGCTGCATTAACATGGTCATAGCTGTTTCCTTGCGTATTGGGCGCTCTCC
GCTTCCTCGCTCACTGACTCGCTGCGCTCGGTCGTTCGGGTAAAGCCTGGGGTGCCTAATGAGCAAAAGG
CCAGCAAAAGGCCAGGAACCGTAAAAAGGCCGCGTTGCTGGCGTTTTTCCATAGGCTCCGCCCCCCTGAC
GAGCATCACAAAAATCGACGCTCAAGTCAGAGGTGGCGAAACCCGACAGGACTATAAAGATACCAGGCGT
TTCCCCCTGGAAGCTCCCTCGTGCGCTCTCCTGTTCCGACCCTGCCGCTTACCGGATACCTGTCCGCCTT
TCTCCCTTCGGGAAGCGTGGCGCTTTCTCATAGCTCACGCTGTAGGTATCTCAGTTCGGTGTAGGTCGTT
CGCTCCAAGCTGGGCTGTGTGCACGAACCCCCCGTTCAGCCCGACCGCTGCGCCTTATCCGGTAACTATC
GTCTTGAGTCCAACCCGGTAAGACACGACTTATCGCCACTGGCAGCAGCCACTGGTAACAGGATTAGCAG
AGCGAGGTATGTAGGCGGTGCTACAGAGTTCTTGAAGTGGTGGCCTAACTACGGCTACACTAGAAGAACA
GTATTTGGTATCTGCGCTCTGCTGAAGCCAGTTACCTTCGGAAAAAGAGTTGGTAGCTCTTGATCCGGCA
AACAAACCACCGCTGGTAGCGGTGGTTTTTTTGTTTGCAAGCAGCAGATTACGCGCAGAAAAAAAGGATC
TCAAGAAGATCCTTTGATCTTTTCTACGGGGTCTGACGCTCAGTGGAACGAAAACTCACGTTAAGGGATT
TTGGTCATGAGATTATCAAAAAGGATCTTCACCTAGATCCTTTTAAATTAAAAATGAAGTTTTAAATCAA
TCTAAAGTATATATGAGTAAACTTGGTCTGACAGTTATTAGAAAAATTCATCCAGCAGACGATAAAACGC
AATACGCTGGCTATCCGGTGCCGCAATGCCATACAGCACCAGAAAACGATCCGCCCATTCGCCGCCCAGT
TCTTCCGCAATATCACGGGTGGCCAGCGCAATATCCTGATAACGATCCGCCACGCCCAGACGGCCGCAAT
CAATAAAGCCGCTAAAACGGCCATTTTCCACCATAATGTTCGGCAGGCACGCATCACCATGGGTCACCAC
CAGATCTTCGCCATCCGGCATGCTCGCTTTCAGACGCGCAAACAGCTCTGCCGGTGCCAGGCCCTGATGT
TCTTCATCCAGATCATCCTGATCCACCAGGCCCGCTTCCATACGGGTACGCGCACGTTCAATACGATGTT
TCGCCTGATGATCAAACGGACAGGTCGCCGGGTCCAGGGTATGCAGACGACGCATGGCATCCGCCATAAT
GCTCACTTTTTCTGCCGGCGCCAGATGGCTAGACAGCAGATCCTGACCCGGCACTTCGCCCAGCAGCAGC
CAATCACGGCCCGCTTCGGTCACCACATCCAGCACCGCCGCACACGGAACACCGGTGGTGGCCAGCCAGC
TCAGACGCGCCGCTTCATCCTGCAGCTCGTTCAGCGCACCGCTCAGATCGGTTTTCACAAACAGCACCGG
ACGACCCTGCGCGCTCAGACGAAACACCGCCGCATCAGAGCAGCCAATGGTCTGCTGCGCCCAATCATAG
CCAAACAGACGTTCCACCCACGCTGCCGGGCTACCCGCATGCAGGCCATCCTGTTCAATCATACTCTTCC
TTTTTCAATATTATTGAAGCATTTATCAGGGTTATTGTCTCATGAGCGGATACATATTTGAATGTATTTA
GAAAAATAAACAAATAGGGGTTCCGCGCACATTTCCCCGAAAAGTGCCAC
Features (pLannotate 1.2.2; 10 found; start..end, strand, type, name):
      3..134     -  rep_origin     M13 ori (fragment): M13 bacteriophage origin of replication; arrow indicates direction of (+) strand synthesis
    155..311     -  CDS            lacZα (fragment): LacZα fragment of β-galactosidase; lacZ fragment
    320..338     +  promoter       T7 promoter: promoter for bacteriophage T7 RNA polymerase
    382..397     +  misc_feature   incC (fragment): incC; incompatibility region of the bacterial F plasmid
    396..414     -  promoter       URA3 promoter (fragment): S. cerevisiae URA3
    474..521     -  CDS            lacI (fragment): lac repressor; lacI; The lac repressor binds to the lac operator to inhibit transcription in E. coli. This inhibition can be relieved by adding lactose or isopropyl-β-D-thiogalactopyranoside (IPTG).
    558..598     -  rep_origin     RSF ori (fragment): Plasmids containing the RSF 1030 origin of replication can be propagated in E. coli cells that contain additional plasmids with compatible origins.
    676..1264    -  rep_origin     ori: high-copy-number ColE1/pMB1/pBR322/pUC origin of replication
   1438..2232    -  CDS            NeoR/KanR: aminoglycoside phosphotransferase confers resistance to neomycin, kanamycin, and G418 (Geneticin®)
   2233..2337    -  promoter       AmpR promoter: bla
