[The description below was written by a language model from this plasmid's Addgene catalogue record and pLannotate feature annotations shown in this document.]
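Description:
pMK-rps2 5'UTR mCCUC is a small (about 2.4 kb) part-donor plasmid from the MoChlo kit, a modular cloning toolbox for chloroplast biotechnology. It is built on pMK-RQ, a gene-synthesis cloning backbone, and is classed as a synthetic biology vector. It is maintained in E. coli at high copy through a ColE1/pUC-type origin of replication. Selection is with kanamycin, conferred by an aminoglycoside phosphotransferase (NeoR/KanR) gene driven by the bla (AmpR) promoter.

The payload is a synthesized chloroplast 5' untranslated region derived from rps2, described by the depositor as a 5'UTR fusion designed for Golden Gate cloning. In such systems, a standardized part is released by a type IIS restriction enzyme with defined overhangs and then assembled in order with promoters, coding sequences and terminators into chloroplast expression cassettes. A 5'UTR part supplies the leader sequence that influences translation and transcript stability of the downstream gene in plastids. The record does not state the source species of the rps2 sequence, what the "mCCUC" designation means, what the UTR is fused to, or which enzyme sites and overhangs flank it.

The automated feature table does not annotate the insert itself. It presumably lies in the short region downstream of the T7 promoter. There, only very short fragment matches are called (incC, URA3 promoter, lacI, RSF ori), and these are likely spurious hits rather than functional elements. Partial M13 ori and lacZα fragments are backbone remnants.
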