Addgene plasmid #123534: pMK-rps2 5'UTR mCCUC
Purpose: MoChlo kit
Depositing lab: Scott Lenaghan & C. Neal Stewart. Depositing organization: University of Tennessee Institute of Agriculture. Publication: MoChlo: A versatile modular cloning toolbox for chloroplast biotechnology. Occhialini A, Piatek A, Pfotenhauer AC, Frazier TP, Stewart CN, Lenaghan S. Plant Physiol. 2019 Jan 24. pii: pp.18.01220. doi: 10.1104/pp.18.01220. PubMed 30679266.
Backbone
  Vector backbone: pMK-RQ
  Vector type: Synthetic Biology
Growth in bacteria
  Bacterial resistance: Kanamycin, 50 μg/mL
  Growth temperature: 37°C
  Growth strain: Top10
  Copy number: High Copy
Gene/Insert
  Gene/Insert name: rps2 5'UTR mCCUC
  Cloning method: Restriction Enzyme; 5′ cloning site Unknown (unknown if destroyed)
Terms and licenses: Academic/Nonprofit Terms; Industry Terms: Not Available to Industry
Depositor comments: All inserts have been produced by gene synthesis and cloned in the indicated backbone vector. The insert is a chloroplast 5'UTR fusion designed for Golden-Gate cloning. The Original Material was developed in the performance of research that was funded by Grant Nos. ARPA-E: DE-AR000660 & DARPA: D17AC00016.
How to cite: pMK-rps2 5'UTR mCCUC was a gift from Scott Lenaghan & C. Neal Stewart (Addgene plasmid # 123534 ; http://n2t.net/addgene:123534 ; RRID:Addgene_123534)
