>Addgene plasmid #123534 | pMK-rps2 5'UTR mCCUC | depositor partial sequence | sequence record 235691 | rps2 5'UTR mCCUC
TTTTGAAAAAGAATAAAAAAAAAAGGGGGGGTGTCCTCAGAA
